>Addgene plasmid #85047 | pmScarlet-i_alphaTubulin_C1 | addgene partial sequence | sequence record 167565 | CMV-F 5'-CGCAAATGGGCGGTAGGCGTG-3'
GTGAACCGTCAGATCCGCTAGCGCTACCGGTCGCCACCATGGTGAGCAAGGGCGAGGCAGTGATCAAGGA
GTTCATGCGGTTCAAGGTGCACATGGAGGGCTCCATGAACGGCCACGAGTTCGAGATCGAGGGCGAGGGC
GAGGGCCGCCCCTACGAGGGCACCCAGACCGCCAAGCTGAAGGTGACCAAGGGTGGCCCCCTGCCCTTCT
CCTGGGACATCCTGTCCCCTCAGTTCATGTACGGCTCCAGGGCCTTCATCAAGCACCCCGCCGACATCCC
CGACTACTATAAGCAGTCCTTCCCCGAGGGCTTCAAGTGGGAGCGCGTGATGAACTTCGAGGACGGCGGC
GCCGTGACCGTGACCCAGGACACCTCCCTGGAGGACGGCACCCTGATCTACAAGGTGAAGCTCCGCGGCA
CCAACTTCCCTCCTGACGGCCCCGTAATGCAGAAGAAGACAATGGGCTGGGAAGCGTCCACCGAGCGGTT
GTACCCCGAGGACGGCGTGCTGAAGGGCGACATTAAGATGGCCCTGCGCCTGAAGGACGGCGGCCGCTAC
CTGGCGGACTTCAAGACCACCTACAAGGCCAAGAAGCCCGTGCAGATGCCCGGCGCCTACAACGTCGACC
GCAAGTTGGACATCACCTCCCACAACGAGGACTACACCGTGGTGGAACAGTACGAACGCTCCGAGGGCCG
CCACTCCACCGGCGGCATGGACGAGCTGTACAAGTCCGGACTCAGATCTCGAGTGCGTGAGTGCATCTCC
ATCCACGTTGGCCAGGCTGGTGTCCAGATTGGCAATGCCTGCTGGGAGCTCTACTGCCTGGAACACGGCA
TCCAGCCCGATGGCCAGATGCCAAGTGAC
