>Addgene plasmid #85047 | pmScarlet-i_alphaTubulin_C1 | addgene partial sequence | sequence record 167568 | SV40pA-R 5'-GAAATTTGTGATGCTATTGC-3'
ATAACAAGTTAACAACAACAATTGCATTCATTTTATGTTTCAGGTTCAGGGGGAGGTGTGGGAGGTTTTT
TAAAGCAAGTAAAACCTCTACAAATGTGGTATGGCTGATTATGATCAGTTATCTAGATCCGGTGGATCCT
TAGTATTCCTCTCCTTCTTCCTCACCCTCTCCTTCAACAGAATCCACACCAACCTCCTCATAATCCTTCT
CAAGGGCAGCCATATCTTCACGGGCCTCTGAAAACTCGCCTTCCTCCATCCCCTCACCCACGTACCAGTG
AACAAAGGCACGCTTGGCATACATCAGGTCAAACTTGTGGTCCAGGCGAGCCCAGGCCTCAGCAATGGCT
GTGGTGTTGCTCAGCATGCACACAGCTCTCTGTACCTTGGCCAGGTCTCCACCAGGCACCACAGTGGGAG
GCTGGTAGTTGATGCCAACCTTGAAGCCAGTGGGGCACCAATCCACAAACTGGATGCTGCGCTTGGTTTT
GATGGTGGCAATGGCAGCATTGACATCTTTGGGAACCACGTCACCACGGTACAACAGGCAGCAAGCCATG
TATTTACCATGGCGAGGGTCACATTTCACCATCTGGTTGGCTGGCTCAAAGCAAGCATTGGTGATCTCTG
CTACAGAAAGCTGTTCATGGTAGGCTTTCTCAGCAGAGATGACAGGGGCATATGTGGCCAGAGGGAAGTG
GATGCGGGGGTAGGGCACCAGGTTGGTCTGGAATTCTGTCAGGTCAACATTCAGGGCTCCATCAAAT
