[The description below was written by a language model from this plasmid's Addgene catalogue record.]
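Description:
pmScarlet-i_alphaTubulin_C1 is a mammalian expression plasmid built on the pmScarlet-i_C1 backbone (about 4.7 kb without insert), a C1-style fusion vector in which the fluorescent protein coding sequence sits upstream of the cloning site, so that an inserted gene is expressed with the tag at its N terminus. It is maintained as a high-copy plasmid in E. coli under kanamycin selection. The record also lists a neomycin marker, which allows G418 selection of transfected mammalian cells. No feature table is provided, so the specific origin of replication, polyadenylation signals and other backbone elements are not stated.

The payload is human alpha-tubulin (TUBA1B, roughly 1.35 kb), cloned by restriction digestion between BsrGI and BamHI sites, both of which are retained. The CMV promoter provides strong constitutive transcription in most mammalian cell lines and drives a single open reading frame encoding mScarlet-i fused to the N terminus of alpha-tubulin. mScarlet-i is a variant of the bright monomeric red fluorescent protein mScarlet. A monomeric tag is useful here because it limits the aggregation and mislocalisation artefacts that oligomerising fluorescent proteins can impose on a fusion partner. The tagged tubulin is expected to co-assemble with endogenous tubulin into the microtubule lattice, labelling the cytoskeleton in red.

The stated purpose is visualisation of microtubules in living cells. The construct can also serve as a red microtubule marker in colocalisation studies alongside probes in other spectral channels.
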