Addgene plasmid #85047: pmScarlet-i_alphaTubulin_C1
Purpose: In vivo visualization of microtubules (can be used for colocalization studies)
Depositing lab: Dorus Gadella. Depositing organization: University of Amsterdam. Publication: mScarlet: a bright monomeric red fluorescent protein for cellular imaging. Bindels DS, Haarbosch L, van Weeren L, Postma M, Wiese KE, Mastop M, Aumonier S, Gotthard G, Royant A, Hink MA, Gadella TW Jr. Nat Methods. 2016 Nov 21. doi: 10.1038/nmeth.4074. PubMed 27869816.
Backbone
  Vector backbone: pmScarlet-i_C1
  Backbone manufacturer: Gadella Lab
  Backbone size w/o insert (bp): 4674
  Vector type: Mammalian Expression
  Selectable markers: Neomycin (select with G418)
Growth in bacteria
  Bacterial resistance: Kanamycin, 50 μg/mL
  Growth temperature: 37°C
  Growth strain: DH5alpha
  Copy number: High Copy
Gene/Insert
  Gene/Insert name: Alpha-Tubulin (alt name: TUBA1B)
  Species: H. sapiens (human)
  Insert size (bp): 1350
  Entrez Gene: TUBA1B (a.k.a. K-ALPHA-1)
  Promoter: CMV
  Tag / fusion protein: mScarlet-i (N terminal on backbone)
  Cloning method: Restriction Enzyme; 5′ cloning site BsrGI (not destroyed); 3′ cloning site BamHI (not destroyed)
  Sequencing primers: 5′ AGGTCTATATAAGCAGAGC; 3′ TCTACAAATGTGGTATGGC
Terms and licenses: Academic/Nonprofit Terms; Industry Terms: Not Available to Industry
How to cite: pmScarlet-i_alphaTubulin_C1 was a gift from Dorus Gadella (Addgene plasmid # 85047 ; http://n2t.net/addgene:85047 ; RRID:Addgene_85047)
