LOCUS       Exported 6024 bp ds-DNA circular SYN 12-MAY-2021
DEFINITION  In vivo visualization of microtubules (can be used for
            colocalization studies).
ACCESSION   .
VERSION     .
KEYWORDS    pmScarlet-i_alphaTubulin_C1
SOURCE      synthetic DNA construct
  ORGANISM  synthetic DNA construct
REFERENCE   1 (bases 1 to 6024)
  AUTHORS   Bindels DS, Haarbosch L, van Weeren L, Postma M, Wiese KE, Mastop M,
            Aumonier S, Gotthard G, Royant A, Hink MA, Gadella TW Jr
  TITLE     mScarlet: a bright monomeric red fluorescent protein for cellular
            imaging.
  JOURNAL   Nat Methods. 2016 Nov 21. doi: 10.1038/nmeth.4074.
  PUBMED    27869816
REFERENCE   2 (bases 1 to 6024)
  AUTHORS   .
  TITLE     Direct Submission
  JOURNAL   Exported May 12, 2021 from SnapGene Server 1.1.58
            http://www.snapgene.com
FEATURES             Location/Qualifiers
     source          1..6024
                     /organism="synthetic DNA construct"
                     /mol_type="other DNA"
     enhancer        61..364
                     /label=CMV enhancer
                     /note="human cytomegalovirus immediate early enhancer"
     promoter        365..568
                     /label=CMV promoter
                     /note="human cytomegalovirus (CMV) immediate early
                     promoter"
     primer_bind     519..539
                     /label=CMV-F
                     /note="Human CMV immediate early promoter, forward primer"
     regulatory      607..616
                     /regulatory_class="other"
                     /note="vertebrate consensus sequence for strong initiation
                     of translation (Kozak, 1987)"
     CDS             613..1308
                     /codon_start=1
                     /product="bright monomeric red fluorescent protein evolved
                     from a synthetic template (Bindels et al., 2016)"
                     /label=mScarlet-I
                     /note="matures faster than mScarlet"
                     /translation="MVSKGEAVIKEFMRFKVHMEGSMNGHEFEIEGEGEGRPYEGTQTA
                     KLKVTKGGPLPFSWDILSPQFMYGSRAFIKHPADIPDYYKQSFPEGFKWERVMNFEDGG
                     AVTVTQDTSLEDGTLIYKVKLRGTNFPPDGPVMQKKTMGWEASTERLYPEDGVLKGDIK
                     MALRLKDGGRYLADFKTTYKAKKPVQMPGAYNVDRKLDITSHNEDYTVVEQYERSEGRH
                     STGGMDELYK"
     primer_bind     complement(746..764)
                     /label=mCherry-R
                     /note="mCherry, reverse primer"
     primer_bind     1014..1033
                     /label=mCherry-F
                     /note="mCherry, forward primer"
     polyA_signal    2812..2933
                     /label=SV40 poly(A) signal
                     /note="SV40 polyadenylation signal"
     primer_bind     complement(2849..2868)
                     /label=SV40pA-R
                     /note="SV40 polyA, reverse primer"
     primer_bind     2903..2922
                     /label=EBV-rev
                     /note="SV40 polyA terminator, reverse primer"
     rep_origin      complement(2940..3395)
                     /direction=LEFT
                     /label=f1 ori
                     /note="f1 bacteriophage origin of replication; arrow
                     indicates direction of (+) strand synthesis"
     primer_bind     complement(3077..3098)
                     /label=F1ori-F
                     /note="F1 origin, forward primer"
     primer_bind     3289..3308
                     /label=F1ori-R
                     /note="F1 origin, reverse primer"
     promoter        3422..3526
                     /gene="bla"
                     /label=AmpR promoter
     promoter        3528..3885
                     /label=SV40 promoter
                     /note="SV40 enhancer and early promoter"
     primer_bind     complement(3551..3571)
                     /label=pBABE 3'
                     /note="SV40 enhancer, reverse primer for pBABE vectors"
     rep_origin      3736..3871
                     /label=SV40 ori
                     /note="SV40 origin of replication"
     primer_bind     3798..3817
                     /label=SV40pro-F
                     /note="SV40 promoter/origin, forward primer"
     CDS             3920..4714
                     /codon_start=1
                     /gene="aph(3')-II (or nptII)"
                     /product="aminoglycoside phosphotransferase from Tn5"
                     /label=NeoR/KanR
                     /note="confers resistance to neomycin, kanamycin, and G418
                     (Geneticin(R))"
                     /translation="MIEQDGLHAGSPAAWVERLFGYDWAQQTIGCSDAAVFRLSAQGRP
                     VLFVKTDLSGALNELQDEAARLSWLATTGVPCAAVLDVVTEAGRDWLLLGEVPGQDLLS
                     SHLAPAEKVSIMADAMRRLHTLDPATCPFDHQAKHRIERARTRMEAGLVDQDDLDEEHQ
                     GLAPAELFARLKASMPDGEDLVVTHGDACLPNIMVENGRFSGFIDCGRLGVADRYQDIA
                     LATRDIAEELGGEWADRFLVLYGIAAPDSQRIAFYRLLDEFF"
     primer_bind     complement(3974..3993)
                     /label=Neo-R
                     /note="Neomycin resistance gene, reverse primer"
     primer_bind     4584..4603
                     /label=Neo-F
                     /note="Neomycin resistance gene, forward primer"
     primer_bind     complement(4902..4921)
                     /label=TK-pA-R
                     /note="Thymidine kinase polyA, reverse primer"
     polyA_signal    4946..4993
                     /label=HSV TK poly(A) signal
                     /note="herpes simplex virus thymidine kinase
                     polyadenylation signal (Cole and Stacy, 1985)"
     rep_origin      5322..5910
                     /direction=RIGHT
                     /label=ori
                     /note="high-copy-number ColE1/pMB1/pBR322/pUC origin of
                     replication"
     primer_bind     5811..5830
                     /label=pBR322ori-F
                     /note="pBR322 origin, forward primer"
ORIGIN
        1 tagttattaa tagtaatcaa ttacggggtc attagttcat agcccatata tggagttccg
       61 cgttacataa cttacggtaa atggcccgcc tggctgaccg cccaacgacc cccgcccatt
      121 gacgtcaata atgacgtatg ttcccatagt aacgccaata gggactttcc attgacgtca
      181 atgggtggag tatttacggt aaactgccca cttggcagta catcaagtgt atcatatgcc
      241 aagtacgccc cctattgacg tcaatgacgg taaatggccc gcctggcatt atgcccagta
      301 catgacctta tgggactttc ctacttggca gtacatctac gtattagtca tcgctattac
      361 catggtgatg cggttttggc agtacatcaa tgggcgtgga tagcggtttg actcacgggg
      421 atttccaagt ctccacccca ttgacgtcaa tgggagtttg ttttggcacc aaaatcaacg
      481 ggactttcca aaatgtcgta acaactccgc cccattgacg caaatgggcg gtaggcgtgt
      541 acggtgggag gtctatataa gcagagctgg tttagtgaac cgtcagatcc gctagcgcta
      601 ccggtcgcca ccatggtgag caagggcgag gcagtgatca aggagttcat gcggttcaag
      661 gtgcacatgg agggctccat gaacggccac gagttcgaga tcgagggcga gggcgagggc
      721 cgcccctacg agggcaccca gaccgccaag ctgaaggtga ccaagggtgg ccccctgccc
      781 ttctcctggg acatcctgtc ccctcagttc atgtacggct ccagggcctt catcaagcac
      841 cccgccgaca tccccgacta ctataagcag tccttccccg agggcttcaa gtgggagcgc
      901 gtgatgaact tcgaggacgg cggcgccgtg accgtgaccc aggacacctc cctggaggac
      961 ggcaccctga tctacaaggt gaagctccgc ggcaccaact tccctcctga cggccccgta
     1021 atgcagaaga agacaatggg ctgggaagca tccaccgagc ggttgtaccc cgaggacggc
     1081 gtgctgaagg gcgacattaa gatggccctg cgcctgaagg acggcggccg ctacctggcg
     1141 gacttcaaga ccacctacaa ggccaagaag cccgtgcaga tgcccggcgc ctacaacgtc
     1201 gaccgcaagt tggacatcac ctcccacaac gaggactaca ccgtggtgga acagtacgaa
     1261 cgctccgagg gccgccactc caccggcggc atggacgagc tgtacaagtc cggactcaga
     1321 tctcgagtgc gtgagtgcat ctccatccac gttggccagg ctggtgtcca gattggcaat
     1381 gcctgctggg agctctactg cctggaacac ggcatccagc ccgatggcca gatgccaagt
     1441 gacaagacca ttgggggagg agatgactcc ttcaacacct tcttcagtga gacgggcgct
     1501 ggcaagcacg tgccccgggc tgtgtttgta gacttggaac ccacagtcat tgatgaagtt
     1561 cgcactggca cctaccgcca gctcttccac cctgagcagc tcatcacagg caaggaagat
     1621 gctgccaata actatgcccg agggcactac accattggca aggagatcat tgaccttgtg
     1681 ttggaccgaa ttcgcaagct ggctgaccag tgcaccggtc ttcagggctt cttggttttc
     1741 cacagctttg gtgggggaac tggttctggg ttcacctccc tgctcatgga acgtctctca
     1801 gttgattatg gcaagaagtc caagctggag ttctccattt acccagcacc ccaggtttcc
     1861 acagctgtag ttgagcccta caactccatc ctcaccaccc acaccaccct ggagcactct
     1921 gattgtgcct tcatggtaga caatgaggcc atctatgaca tctgtcgtag aaacctcgat
     1981 atcgagcgcc caacctacac taaccttaac cgccttatta gccagattgt gtcctccatc
     2041 actgcttccc tgagatttga tggagccctg aatgttgacc tgacagaatt ccagaccaac
     2101 ctggtgccct acccccgcat ccacttccct ctggccacat atgcccctgt catctctgct
     2161 gagaaagcct accatgaaca gctttctgta gcagagatca ccaatgcttg ctttgagcca
     2221 gccaaccaga tggtgaaatg tgaccctcgc catggtaaat acatggcttg ctgcctgttg
     2281 taccgtggtg acgtggttcc caaagatgtc aatgctgcca ttgccaccat caaaaccaag
     2341 cgcagcatcc agtttgtgga ttggtgcccc actggcttca aggttggcat caactaccag
     2401 cctcccactg tggtgcctgg tggagacctg gccaaggtac agagagctgt gtgcatgctg
     2461 agcaacacca cagccattgc tgaggcctgg gctcgcctgg accacaagtt tgacctgatg
     2521 tatgccaagc gtgcctttgt tcactggtac gtgggtgagg ggatggagga aggcgagttt
     2581 tcagaggccc gtgaagatat ggctgccctt gagaaggatt atgaggaggt tggtgtggat
     2641 tctgttgaag gagagggtga ggaagaagga gaggaatact aaggatccac cggatctaga
     2701 taactgatca taatcagcca taccacattt gtagaggttt tacttgcttt aaaaaacctc
     2761 ccacacctcc ccctgaacct gaaacataaa atgaatgcaa ttgttgttgt taacttgttt
     2821 attgcagctt ataatggtta caaataaagc aatagcatca caaatttcac aaataaagca
     2881 tttttttcac tgcattctag ttgtggtttg tccaaactca tcaatgtatc ttaacgcgta
     2941 aattgtaagc gttaatattt tgttaaaatt cgcgttaaat ttttgttaaa tcagctcatt
     3001 ttttaaccaa taggccgaaa tcggcaaaat cccttataaa tcaaaagaat agaccgagat
     3061 agggttgagt gttgttccag tttggaacaa gagtccacta ttaaagaacg tggactccaa
     3121 cgtcaaaggn nnnnnnnnnn nnnnnnnnnn nnnnnnnnnn nnnnnnnnnn nnnnnnnntn
     3181 nnnnnnnnnn nnnnnnnnnn nnnnnnnnnn nnnnnnnnnn nnnnnnnnnn nnnnnnnnnn
     3241 nnnnnnnnnn nnnnnnnnnn nnnnnnnnnn gnnnnnnnnn nnnnnnnnnn nnnnnnnnnn
     3301 nnnnnnnnnn nnnnnnnnnn nnnnnnnnnn nnnnnnnnnn nnnnnnnnnn nnnnnnnnnn
     3361 nnnnnnnnnn nnnnnnnnnn nnnnnnnnnn nnnnncaggt ggcacttttc ggggaaatgt
     3421 gcgcggaacc cctatttgtt tatttttcta aatacattca aatatgtatc cgctcatgag
     3481 acaataaccc tgataaatgc ttcaataata ttgaaaaagg aagagtcctg aggcggaaag
     3541 aaccagctgt ggaatgtgtg tcagttaggg tgtggaaagt ccccaggctc cccagcaggc
     3601 agaagtatgc aaagcatgca tctcaattag tcagcaacca ggtgtggaaa gtccccaggc
     3661 tccccagcag gcagaagtat gcaaagcatg catctcaatt agtcagcaac catagtcccg
     3721 cccctaactc cgcccatccc gcccctaact ccgcccagtt ccgcccattc tccgccccat
     3781 ggctgactaa ttttttttat ttatgcagag gccgaggccg cctcggcctc tgagctattc
     3841 cagaagtagt gaggaggctt ttttggaggc ctaggctttt gcaaagatcg atcaagagac
     3901 aggatgagga tcgtttcgca tgattgaaca agatggattg cacgcaggtt ctccggccgc
     3961 ttgggtggag aggctattcg gctatgactg ggcacaacag acaatcggct gctctgatgc
     4021 cgccgtgttc cggctgtcag cgcaggggcg cccggttctt tttgtcaaga ccgacctgtc
     4081 cggtgccctg aatgaactgc aagacgaggc agcgcggcta tcgtggctgg ccacgacggg
     4141 cgttccttgc gcagctgtgc tcgacgttgt cactgaagcg ggaagggact ggctgctatt
     4201 gggcgaagtg ccggggcagg atctcctgtc atctcacctt gctcctgccg agaaagtatc
     4261 catcatggct gatgcaatgc ggcggctgca tacgcttgat ccggctacct gcccattcga
     4321 ccaccaagcg aaacatcgca tcgagcgagc acgtactcgg atggaagccg gtcttgtcga
     4381 tcaggatgat ctggacgaag agcatcaggg gctcgcgcca gccgaactgt tcgccaggct
     4441 caaggcgagc atgcccgacg gcgaggatct cgtcgtgacc catggcgatg cctgcttgcc
     4501 gaatatcatg gtggaaaatg gccgcttttc tggattcatc gactgtggcc ggctgggtgt
     4561 ggcggaccgc tatcaggaca tagcgttggc tacccgtgat attgctgaag agcttggcgg
     4621 cgaatgggct gaccgcttcc tcgtgcttta cggtatcgcc gctcccgatt cgcagcgcat
     4681 cgccttctat cgccttcttg acgagttctt ctgagcggga ctctggggtt cgaaatgacc
     4741 gaccaagcga cgcccaacct gccatcacga gatttcgatt ccaccgccgc cttctatgaa
     4801 aggttgggct tcggaatcgt tttccgggac gccggctgga tgatcctcca gcgcggggat
     4861 ctcatgctgg agttcttcgc ccaccctagg gggaggctaa ctgaaacacg gaaggagaca
     4921 ataccggaag gaacccgcgc tatgacggca ataaaaagac agaataaaac gcacggtgtt
     4981 gggtcgtttg ttcataaacg cggggttcgg tcccagggct ggcactctgt cgatacccca
     5041 ccgagacccc attggggcca atacgcccgc gtttcttcct tttccccacc ccacccccca
     5101 agttcgggtg aaggcccagg gctcgcagcc aacgtcgggg cggcaggccc tgccatagcc
     5161 tcaggttact catatatact ttagattgat ttaaaacttc atttttaatt taaaaggatc
     5221 taggtgaaga tcctttttga taatctcatg accaaaatcc cttaacgtga gttttcgttc
     5281 cactgagcgt cagaccccgt agaaaagatc aaaggatctt cttgagatcc tttttttctg
     5341 cgcgtaatct gctgcttgca aacaaaaaaa ccaccgctac cagcggtggt ttgtttgccg
     5401 gatcaagagc taccaactct ttttccgaag gtaactggct tcagcagagc gcagatacca
     5461 aatactgtcc ttctagtgta gccgtagtta ggccaccact tcaagaactc tgtagcaccg
     5521 cctacatacc tcgctctgct aatcctgtta ccagtggctg ctgccagtgg cgataagtcg
     5581 tgtcttaccg ggttggactc aagacgatag ttaccggata aggcgcagcg gtcgggctga
     5641 acggggggtt cgtgcacaca gcccagcttg gagcgaacga cctacaccga actgagatac
     5701 ctacagcgtg agctatgaga aagcgccacg cttcccgaag ggagaaaggc ggacaggtat
     5761 ccggtaagcg gcagggtcgg aacaggagag cgcacgaggg agcttccagg gggaaacgcc
     5821 tggtatcttt atagtcctgt cgggtttcgc cacctctgac ttgagcgtcg atttttgtga
     5881 tgctcgtcag gggggcggag cctatggaaa aacgccagca acgcggcctt tttacggttc
     5941 ctggcctttt gctggccttt tgctcacatg ttctttcctg cgttatcccc tgattctgtg
     6001 gataaccgta ttaccgccat gcat
//
